>Addgene plasmid #148745 | pnEA-NpM-HseIF4G_571-676-GB1_AG | depositor full sequence | sequence record 291193 | Full Sequence
TTCTTGAAGACGAAAGGGCCTCGTGATACGCCTATTTTTATAGGTTAATGTCATGATAATAATGGTTTCT
TAGACGTCAGGTGGCACTTTTCGGGGAAATGTGCGCGGAACCCCTATTTGTTTATTTTTCTAAATACATT
CAAATATGTATCCGCTCATGAGACAATAACCCTGATAAATGCTTCAATAATATTGAAAAAGGAAGAGTAT
GAGTATTCAACATTTCCGTGTCGCCCTTATTCCCTTTTTTGCGGCATTTTGCCTTCCTGTTTTTGCTCAC
CCAGAAACGCTGGTGAAAGTAAAAGATGCTGAAGATCAGTTGGGTGCACGAGTGGGTTACATCGAACTGG
ATCTCAACAGCGGTAAGATCCTTGAGAGTTTTCGCCCCGAAGAACGTTTTCCAATGATGAGCACTTTTAA
AGTTCTGCTATGTGGCGCGGTATTATCCCGTGTTGACGCCGGGCAAGAGCAACTCGGTCGCCGCATACAC
TATTCTCAGAATGACTTGGTTGAGTACTCACCAGTCACAGAAAAGCATCTTACGGATGGCATGACAGTAA
GAGAATTATGCAGTGCTGCCATAACCATGAGTGATAACACTGCGGCCAACTTACTTCTGACAACGATCGG
AGGACCGAAGGAGCTAACCGCTTTTTTGCACAACATGGGGGATCATGTAACTCGCCTTGATCGTTGGGAA
CCGGAGCTGAATGAAGCCATACCAAACGACGAGCGTGACACCACGATGCCTGCAGCAATGGCAACAACGT
TGCGCAAACTATTAACTGGCGAACTACTTACTCTAGCTTCCCGGCAACAATTAATAGACTGGATGGAGGC
GGATAAAGTTGCAGGACCACTTCTGCGCTCGGCCCTTCCGGCTGGCTGGTTTATTGCTGATAAATCTGGA
GCCGGTGAGCGTGGGTCTCGCGGTATCATTGCAGCACTGGGGCCAGATGGTAAGCCCTCCCGTATCGTAG
TTATCTACACGACGGGGAGTCAGGCAACTATGGATGAACGAAATAGACAGATCGCTGAGATAGGTGCCTC
ACTGATTAAGCATTGGTAACTGTCAGACCAAGTTTACTCATATATACTTTAGATTGATTTAAAACTTCAT
TTTTAATTTAAAAGGATCTAGGTGAAGATCCTTTTTGATAATCTCATGACCAAAATCCCTTAACGTGAGT
TTTCGTTCCACTGAGCGTCAGACCCCGTAGAAAAGATCAAAGGATCTTCTTGAGATCCTTTTTTTCTGCG
CGTAATCTGCTGCTTGCAAACAAAAAAACCACCGCTACCAGCGGTGGTTTGTTTGCCGGATCAAGAGCTA
CCAACTCTTTTTCCGAAGGTAACTGGCTTCAGCAGAGCGCAGATACCAAATACTGTCCTTCTAGTGTAGC
CGTAGTTAGGCCACCACTTCAAGAACTCTGTAGCACCGCCTACATACCTCGCTCTGCTAATCCTGTTACC
AGTGGCTGCTGCCAGTGGCGATAAGTCGTGTCTTACCGGGTTGGACTCAAGACGATAGTTACCGGATAAG
GCGCAGCGGTCGGGCTGAACGGGGGGTTCGTGCACACAGCCCAGCTTGGAGCGAACGACCTACACCGAAC
TGAGATACCTACAGCGTGAGCTATGAGAAAGCGCCACGCTTCCCGAAGGGAGAAAGGCGGACAGGTATCC
GGTAAGCGGCAGGGTCGGAACAGGAGAGCGCACGAGGGAGCTTCCAGGGGGAAACGCCTGGTATCTTTAT
AGTCCTGTCGGGTTTCGCCACCTCTGACTTGAGCGTCGATTTTTGTGATGCTCGTCAGGGGGGCGGAGCC
TATGGAAAAACGCCAGCAACGCGGCCTTTTTACGGTTCCTGGCCTTTTGCTGGCCTTTTGCTCACATGTT
CTTTCCTGCGTTATCCCCTGATTCTGTGGATAACCGTATTACCGCCTTTGAGTGAGCTGATACCGCTCGC
CGCAGCCGAACGACCGAGCGCAGCGAGTCAGTGAGCGAGGAAGCGGAAGAGCGCCTGATGCGGTATTTTC
TCCTTACGCATCTGTGCGGTATTTCACACCGCATATATGGTGCACTCTCAGTACAATCTGCTCTGATGCC
GCATAGTTAAGCCAGTATACACTCCGCTATCGCTACGTGACTGGGTCATGGCTGCGCCCCGACACCCGCC
AACACCCGCTGACGCGCCCTGACGGGCTTGTCTGCTCCCGGCATCCGCTTACAGACAAGCTGTGACCGTC
TCCGGGAGCTGCATGTGTCAGAGGTTTTCACCGTCATCACCGAAACGCGCGAGGCAGCTGCGGTAAAGCT
CATCAGCGTGGTCGTGAAGCGATTCACAGATGTCTGCCTGTTCATCCGCGTCCAGCTCGTTGAGTTTCTC
CAGAAGCGTTAATGTCTGGCTTCTGATAAAGCGGGCCATGTTAAGGGCGGTTTTTTCCTGTTTGGTCACT
GATGCCTCCGTGTAAGGGGGATTTCTGTTCATGGGGGTAATGATACCGATGAAACGAGAGAGGATGCTCA
CGATACGGGTTACTGATGATGAACATGCCCGGTTACTGGAACGTTGTGAGGGTAAACAACTGGCGGTATG
GATGCGGCGGGACCAGAGAAAAATCACTCAGGGTCAATGCCAGCGCTTCGTTAATACAGATGTAGGTGTT
CCACAGGGTAGCCAGCAGCATCCTGCGATGCAGATCCGGAACATAATGGTGCAGGGCGCTGACTTCCGCG
TTTCCAGACTTTACGAAACACGGAAACCGAAGACCATTCATGTTGTTGCTCAGGTCGCAGACGTTTTGCA
GCAGCAGTCGCTTCACGTTCGCTCGCGTATCGGTGATTCATTCTGCTAACCAGTAAGGCAACCCCGCCAG
CCTAGCCGGGTCCTCAACGACAGGAGCACGATCATGCGCACCCGTGGCCAGGACCCAACGCTGCCCGAGA
TGCGCCGCGTGCGGCTGCTGGAGATGGCGGACGCGATGGATATGTTCTGCCAAGGGTTGGTTTGCGCATT
CACAGTTCTCCGCAAGAATTGATTGGCTCCAATTCTTGGAGTGGTGAATCCGTTAGCGAGGTGCCGCCGG
CTTCCATTCAGGTCGAGGTGGCCCGGCTCCATGCACCGCGACGCAACGCGGGGAGGCAGACAAGGTATAG
GGCGGCGCCTACAATCCATGCCAACCCGTTCCATGTGCTCGCCGAGGCGGCATAAATCGCCGTGACGATC
AGCGGTCCAGTGATCGAAGTTAGGCTGGTAAGAGCCGCGAGCGATCCTTGAAGCTGTCCCTGATGGTCGT
CATCTACCTGCCTGGACAGCATGGCCTGCAACGCGGGCATCCCGATGCCGCCGGAAGCGAGAAGAATCAT
AATGGGGAAGGCCATCCAGCCTCGCGTCGCGAACGCCAGCAAGACGTAGCCCAGCGCGTCGGCCGCCATG
CCGGCGATAATGGCCTGCTTCTCGCCGAAACGTTTGGTGGCGGGACCAGTGACGAAGGCTTGAGCGAGGG
CGTGCAAGATTCCGAATACCGCAAGCGACAGGCCGATCATCGTCGCGCTCCAGCGAAAGCGGTCCTCGCC
GAAAATGACCCAGAGCGCTGCCGGCACCTGTCCTACGAGTTGCATGATAAAGAAGACAGTCATAAGTGCG
GCGACGATAGTCATGCCCCGCGCCCACCGGAAGGAGCTGACTGGGTTGAAGGCTCTCAAGGGCATCGGTC
GAGATCCCGGTGCCTAATGAGTGAGCTAACTTACATTAATTGCGTTGCGCTCACTGCCCGCTTTCCAGTC
GGGAAACCTGTCGTGCCAGCTGCATTAATGAATCGGCCAACGCGCGGGGAGAGGCGGTTTGCGTATTGGG
CGCCAGGGTGGTTTTTCTTTTCACCAGTGAGACGGGCAACAGCTGATTGCCCTTCACCGCCTGGCCCTGA
GAGAGTTGCAGCAAGCGGTCCACGCTGGTTTGCCCCAGCAGGCGAAAATCCTGTTTGATGGTGGTTAACG
GCGGGATATAACATGAGCTGTCTTCGGTATCGTCGTATCCCACTACCGAGATATCCGCACCAACGCGCAG
CCCGGACTCGGTAATGGCGCGCATTGCGCCCAGCGCCATCTGATCGTTGGCAACCAGCATCGCAGTGGGA
ACGATGCCCTCATTCAGCATTTGCATGGTTTGTTGAAAACCGGACATGGCACTCCAGTCGCCTTCCCGTT
CCGCTATCGGCTGAATTTGATTGCGAGTGAGATATTTATGCCAGCCAGCCAGACGCAGACGCGCCGAGAC
AGAACTTAATGGGCCCGCTAACAGCGCGATTTGCTGGTGACCCAATGCGACCAGATGCTCCACGCCCAGT
CGCGTACCGTCTTCATGGGAGAAAATAATACTGTTGATGGGTGTCTGGTCAGAGACATCAAGAAATAACG
CCGGAACATTAGTGCAGGCAGCTTCCACAGCAATGGCATCCTGGTCATCCAGCGGATAGTTAATGATCAG
CCCACTGACGCGTTGCGCGAGAAGATTGTGCACCGCCGCTTTACAGGCTTCGACGCCGCTTCGTTCTACC
ATCGACACCACCACGCTGGCACCCAGTTGATCGGCGCGAGATTTAATCGCCGCGACAATTTGCGACGGCG
CGTGCAGGGCCAGACTGGAGGTGGCAACGCCAATCAGCAACGACTGTTTGCCCGCCAGTTGTTGTGCCAC
GCGGTTGGGAATGTAATTCAGCTCCGCCATCGCCGCTTCCACTTTTTCCCGCGTTTTCGCAGAAACGTGG
CTGGCCTGGTTCACCACGCGGGAAACGGTCTGATAAGAGACACCGGCATACTCTGCGACATCGTATAACG
TTACTGGTTTCACATTCACCACCCTGAATTGACTCTCTTCCGGGCGCTATCATGCCATACCGCGAAAGGT
TTTGCGCCATTCGATGGTGTCCGGGATCTCGACGCTCTCCCTTATGCGACTCCTGCATTAGGAAGCAGCC
CAGTAGTAGGTTGAGGCCGTTGAGCACCGCCGCCGCAAGGAATGGTGCATGCAAGGAGATGGCGCCCAAC
AGTCCCCCGGCCACGGGGCCTGCCACCATACCCACGCCGAAACAAGCGCTCATGAGCCCGAAGTGGCGAG
CCCGATCTTCCCCATCGGTGATGTCGGCGATATAGGCGCCAGCAACCGCACCTGTGGCGCCGGTGATGCC
GGCCACGATGCGTCCGGCGTAGAGGATCGAGATCTCGATCCCGCGAAATTAATACGACTCACTATAGGGG
AATTGTGAGCGGATAACAATTCCCCACTAGTAATAATTTTGTTTAACTTTAAGAAGGAGATATACCATGG
AAACTGAAGAAGGTAAACTGGTAATCTGGATTAACGGCGATAAAGGCTATAACGGTCTCGCTGAAGTCGG
TAAGAAATTCGAGAAAGATACCGGAATTAAAGTCACCGTTGAGCATCCGGATAAACTGGAAGAGAAATTC
CCACAGGTTGCGGCAACTGGCGATGGCCCTGACATTATCTTCTGGGCACACGACCGCTTTGGTGGCTACG
CTCAATCTGGCCTGTTGGCTGAAATCACCCCGGACAAAGCGTTCCAGGACAAGCTGTATCCGTTTACCTG
GGATGCCGTACGTTACAACGGCAAGCTGATTGCTTACCCGATCGCTGTTGAAGCGTTATCGCTGATTTAT
AACAAAGACCTGCTGCCGAACCCGCCAAAAACCTGGGAAGAGATCCCGGCGCTGGATAAAGAACTGAAAG
CGAAAGGTAAGAGCGCCCTGATGTTCAACCTGCAAGAACCGTACTTCACCTGGCCGCTGATTGCTGCTGA
CGGGGGTTATGCGTTCAAGTATGAAAACGGCAAGTACGACATTAAAGACGTGGGCGTGGATAACGCTGGC
GCGAAAGCGGGTCTGACCTTCCTGGTTGACCTGATTAAAAACAAACACATGAATGCAGACACCGATTACT
CCATCGCAGAAGCTGCCTTTAATAAAGGCGAAACAGCGATGACCATCAACGGCCCGTGGGCATGGTCCAA
CATCGACACCAGCAAAGTGAATTATGGTGTAACGGTACTGCCGACCTTCAAGGGTCAACCATCCAAACCG
TTCGTTGGCGTGCTGAGCGCAGGTATTAACGCCGCCAGTCCGAACAAAGAGCTGGCAAAAGAGTTCCTCG
AAAACTATCTGCTGACTGATGAAGGTCTGGAAGCGGTTAATAAAGACAAACCGCTGGGTGCCGTAGCGCT
GAAGTCTTACGAGGAAGAGTTGGCGAAAGATCCACGTATTGCCGCCACGATGGAAAACGCCCAGAAAGGT
GAAATCATGCCGAACATCCCGCAGATGTCCGCTTTCTGGTATGCCGTGCGTACTGCGGTGATCAACGCCG
CCAGCGGTCGTCAGACTGTCGATGAAGCCCTTAAAGACGCGCAGACTGGTACCGGCAGCGGCCTGGAAGT
TCTGTTCCAGGGGCCCCATATGGATGAGACCTGGGACTCAAAGGAAGACAAAATTCACAATGCTGAGAAC
ATCCAGCCCGGGGAACAGAAGTATGAATATAAGTCAGATCAGTGGAAGCCTCTAAACCTAGAGGAGAAAA
AACGTTACGACCGTGAGTTCCTGCTTGGTTTTCAGTTCATCTTTGCCAGTATGCAGAAGCCAGAGGGATT
GCCACATATCAGTGACGTGGTGCTGGACAAGGCCAATAAAACACCACTGCGGCCACTGGATCCCACTAGA
CTACAAGGCATAAATTGTGGCCCAGACTTCACTCCATCCTTTGCCAACCTTGGCCGGACAGGATCCGCTA
GCGGCATGCAGTACAAACTTATCCTGAACGGTAAAACCCTGAAAGGTGAAACCACCACCGAAGCTGTTGA
CGCTGCTACCGCGGAAAAAGTTTTCAAACAGTACGCTAACGACAACGGTGTTGACGGTGAATGGACCTAC
GACGACGCTACCAAAACCTACACCGTAACGGAATGAAGATCCGGCTGCTAACAAAGCCCGAAAGGAAGCT
GAGTTGGCTGCTGCCACCGCTGAGCAATAACTAGCATAACCCCTTGGGGCCTCTAAACGGGTCTTGAGGG
GTTTTTTGCTGAAAGGAGGAACTATATCCGGATATCCCGCAAGAGGCCCGGCAGTACCGGCATAACCAAG
CCTATGCCTACAGCATCCAGGGTGACGGTGCCGAGGATGACGATGAGCGCATTGTTAGATTTCATACACG
GTGCCTGACTGCGTTAGCAATTTAACTGTGATAAACTACCGCATTAAAGCTTATCGATGATAAGCTGTCA
AACATGAGAA
Features (pLannotate 1.2.2; 21 found; start..end, strand, type, name):
    104..208     +  promoter       AmpR promoter: bla
    209..1069    +  CDS            AmpR: β-lactamase; bla; confers resistance to ampicillin, carbenicillin, and related antibiotics
   1240..1828    +  rep_origin     ori: high-copy-number ColE1/pMB1/pBR322/pUC origin of replication
   2014..2156    -  misc_feature   bom: basis of mobility region from pBR322
   2258..2449    -  CDS            rop: Rop protein, which maintains plasmids at low copy number; rop
   2466..2846    +  CDS            YPB1_ECOLX: Protein predicted: Swiss-Prot protein existence level 4. From Escherichia coli.
   3088..3712    -  CDS            TcR (fragment): tetracycline efflux protein; tet; confers resistance to tetracycline
   3727..3748    -  protein_bind   CAP binding site: CAP binding activates transcription in the presence of cAMP. E. coli catabolite activator protein
   3761..4843    -  CDS            lacI: lac repressor; lacI; The lac repressor binds to the lac operator to inhibit transcription in E. coli. This inhibition can be relieved by adding lactose or isopropyl-β-D-thiogalactopyranoside (IPTG).
   4844..4921    -  promoter       lacI promoter: lacI
   4929..5208    -  CDS            TcR (fragment): tetracycline efflux protein; tet; confers resistance to tetracycline
   5230..5248    +  promoter       T7 promoter: promoter for bacteriophage T7 RNA polymerase
   5249..5273    +  protein_bind   lac operator: The lac repressor binds to the lac operator to inhibit transcription in E. coli. This inhibition can be relieved by adding lactose or isopropyl-β-D-thiogalactopyranoside (IPTG). lac repressor encoded by lacI
   5288..5310    +  RBS            RBS: efficient ribosome binding site from bacteriophage T7 gene 10 (Olins and Rangwala, 1989)
   5321..6417    +  CDS            MBP (fragment): maltose binding protein from E. coli; malE (mutated); This version of the gene does not encode a signal sequence, so MBP will remain in the cytosol.
   6388..6777    +  CDS            Eif4g1 (fragment): IF4G1_MOUSE - Experimental evidence at protein level: Swiss-Prot protein existence level 1. Component of the protein complex eIF4F, which is involved in the recognition of the mRNA cap, ATP-dependent unwinding of 5'-terminal secondary structure and recruitment of mRNA to the ribosome. As a member of the eIF4F complex, required for endoplasmic reticulum stress- induced ATF4 mRNA translation (By similarity). From Mus musculus (Mouse).
   6802..6959    +  CDS            GB1 (fragment): B1 domain of Streptococcal protein G effective as a solubilizing fusion partner (Cheng and Patel, 2004)
   6974..7023    +  CDS            SET1 (fragment): solubility-enhancement tag derived from T7 phage gene 10B
   7031..7078    +  terminator     T7 terminator: transcription terminator for bacteriophage T7 RNA polymerase
   7101..7205    -  CDS            TcR (fragment): tetracycline efflux protein; tet; confers resistance to tetracycline
   7253..7281    -  promoter       tet promoter: E. coli promoter for tetracycline efflux protein gene
