[The description below was written by a language model from this plasmid's Addgene catalogue record and pLannotate feature annotations shown in this document.]
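Description:
pnEA-NpM-HseIF4G_571-676-GB1_AG is a 7,290-nt bacterial expression plasmid for producing a fragment of human eIF4G1 (residues 571–676) in E. coli. The catalogue lists the backbone as unknown, but the annotated features show a pBR322/pET-like architecture: a ColE1/pMB1-type origin accompanied by the bom mobility region and the rop gene, which keeps copy number low, consistent with the "low copy" catalogue entry. Selection is by ampicillin through the bla gene under its own promoter. Several tetracycline-resistance fragments and the tet promoter are present only as interrupted remnants of the parental vector and should not be expected to be functional.

The expression cassette is driven by a T7 promoter with an adjacent lac operator and a T7 gene 10 ribosome binding site, and a plasmid-borne lacI gene supplies the repressor. Expression therefore requires a host that provides T7 RNA polymerase and is inducible with IPTG. The open reading frame begins with a signal-sequence-less maltose binding protein, so the fusion stays in the cytosol, followed by the eIF4G1 segment and then a C-terminal GB1 domain of streptococcal protein G, a small solubility-enhancing partner. A T7 terminator closes the unit. The short "SET1" hit just upstream of it is probably vector-derived T7 sequence rather than a deliberate tag. The annotation tool matched the insert to mouse Eif4g1, but the depositor states the sequence is human, with numbering following a specific isoform and transcript variant. The associated publication concerns structures of eIF4E–eIF4G complexes, so this plasmid fits the production of soluble recombinant eIF4G fragment for structural and binding studies. The depositor sequence may be theoretical rather than fully verified.
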