Addgene plasmid #148745: pnEA-NpM-HseIF4G_571-676-GB1_AG
Purpose: Bacterial Expression of HseIF4G_571-676
Depositing lab: Elisa Izaurralde. Depositing organization: Max Planck Institute for Developmental Biology. Publication: The Structures of eIF4E-eIF4G Complexes Reveal an Extended Interface to Regulate Translation Initiation. Gruner S, Peter D, Weber R, Wohlbold L, Chung MY, Weichenrieder O, Valkov E, Igreja C, Izaurralde E. Mol Cell. 2016 Nov 3;64(3):467-479. doi: 10.1016/j.molcel.2016.09.020. Epub 2016 Oct 20. PubMed 27773676.
Backbone
  Vector backbone: Unknown
  Vector type: Bacterial Expression
Growth in bacteria
  Bacterial resistance: Ampicillin, 100 μg/mL
  Growth temperature: 37°C
  Growth strain: DH5alpha
  Copy number: Low Copy
Gene/Insert
  Gene/Insert name: HseIF4G_571-676
  Species: H. sapiens (human)
  Entrez Gene: EIF4G1 (a.k.a. EIF-4G1, EIF4F, EIF4G, EIF4GI, P220, PARK18)
  Cloning method: Unknown
Terms and licenses: Academic/Nonprofit Terms; Industry Terms: Not Available to Industry
Depositor comments: sequence of isoform 9 Uniprot.: Q04637 and sequence for the variation 6 given by NCBI: NM_001194946.1. Plasmids from this collection were made available to the research community and donated after the lab closed. Please note that the sequence provided by the depositing laboratory may be theoretical/predicted or based on Sanger sequencing results. There may be discrepancies between sequencing results obtained by Addgene and the depositor sequence. If an Addgene verified sequence is not available, please contact before placing your order to request that our lab fully sequence the plasmid.
How to cite: pnEA-NpM-HseIF4G_571-676-GB1_AG was a gift from Elisa Izaurralde (Addgene plasmid # 148745 ; http://n2t.net/addgene:148745 ; RRID:Addgene_148745)
